Addgene plasmid #227017: eIscB-D
Purpose: Vector encoding human codon-optimized enhanced-activity OgeuIscB fusion with HMD-D domain and extra SV40 NLS driven by CMV promoter
Depositing lab: Dali Li. Depositing organization: East China Normal University. Publication: Engineering IscB to develop highly efficient miniature editing tools in mammalian cells and embryos. Xue N, Hong D, Zhang D, Wang Q, Zhang S, Yang L, Chen X, Li Y, Han H, Hu C, Liu M, Song G, Guan Y, Wang L, Zhu Y, Li D. Mol Cell. 2024 Aug 22;84(16):3128-3140.e4. doi: 10.1016/j.molcel.2024.07.007. Epub 2024 Aug 2. PubMed 39096898.
Backbone
  Vector backbone: pcDNA3.1
Growth in bacteria
  Bacterial resistance: Ampicillin, 100 μg/mL
  Growth temperature: 37°C
  Growth strain: DH5alpha
  Copy number: Unknown
Gene/Insert
  Gene/Insert name: SV40 NLS-HMG-D-linker-OgeuIscB-v3-SV40-nucleoplasmin NLS
  Species: Synthetic
  Mutation: D96R/E84R/V159R
  Promoter: CMV
  Cloning method: Gibson Cloning
  Sequencing primers: 5′ ggatctATGAGCGACAAACCGAAAC
Terms and licenses: Academic/Nonprofit Terms; Industry Terms: Not Available to Industry
How to cite: eIscB-D was a gift from Dali Li (Addgene plasmid # 227017 ; http://n2t.net/addgene:227017 ; RRID:Addgene_227017)
