[The description below was written by a language model from this plasmid's Addgene catalogue record and pLannotate feature annotations shown in this document.]
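Description:
eIscB-D is a mammalian expression plasmid built on the pcDNA3.1 backbone that encodes an engineered, human codon-optimized version of the compact RNA-guided nuclease OgeuIscB. In bacteria it is maintained through a high-copy ColE1/pUC-type origin and selected with ampicillin via the AmpR (β-lactamase) cassette. An f1 origin is also present. The backbone carries an SV40 promoter-driven neomycin phosphotransferase (neo) gene followed by the SV40 poly(A) signal, which would permit G418 selection of transfected mammalian cells, although the record does not say it was used this way.

The synthetic insert is transcribed from the CMV enhancer/promoter and terminated by the bGH polyadenylation signal; an upstream T7 promoter is a standard backbone element. According to the catalogue entry, the open reading frame reads SV40 NLS, HMG-D, linker, OgeuIscB-v3, SV40 NLS and nucleoplasmin NLS, with the IscB portion carrying the D96R, E84R and V159R substitutions described as enhancing activity. The feature table confirms the fragment of Drosophila HmgD, a non-sequence-specific DNA-binding and bending protein, at the N-terminal end, and the bipartite nucleoplasmin NLS near the C-terminus followed by a partial HA epitope match. The IscB coding region itself lies in the unannotated stretch between them, and the SV40 NLS copies were not detected by the annotation tool. The multiple nuclear localization signals are meant to drive nuclear import. The short HIV-1 LTR, ble and lacI fragment calls appear to be incidental backbone matches.

No guide (ωRNA) expression cassette is annotated, so the RNA component would presumably come from a separate construct. The plasmid is intended for expressing this miniature genome-editing effector in mammalian cells, in line with the associated work on IscB-based editing tools for cells and embryos.
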