Features (pLannotate 1.2.2; 22 found; start..end, strand, type, name):
     28..80      -  misc_feature   bom (fragment): basis of mobility region from pBR322
    235..614     +  enhancer       CMV enhancer: human cytomegalovirus immediate early enhancer
    615..818     +  promoter       CMV promoter: human cytomegalovirus (CMV) immediate early promoter
    814..847     +  LTR            5' LTR (truncated) (fragment): truncated 5' long terminal repeat (LTR) from HIV-1
    863..881     +  promoter       T7 promoter: promoter for bacteriophage T7 RNA polymerase
    959..1186    +  CDS            HmgD (fragment): HMGD_DROME - Experimental evidence at protein level: Swiss-Prot protein existence level 1. Binds preferentially single-stranded DNA and unwinds double- stranded DNA. Prefers sites containing the sequence 5'-ttg-3'. Facilitates DNA bending. Associated with early embryonic chromatin in the absence of histone H1. From Drosophila melanogaster (Fruit fly).
   2909..2956    +  CDS            nucleoplasmin NLS: bipartite nuclear localization signal from nucleoplasmin
   2963..2990    +  CDS            3xHA (fragment): three tandem HA epitope tags
   3104..3328    +  polyA_signal   bGH poly(A) signal: bovine growth hormone polyadenylation signal
   3332..3353    +  promoter       SV40 promoter (fragment): SV40 enhancer and early promoter
   3374..3802    +  rep_origin     f1 ori (sequence partly withheld): f1 bacteriophage origin of replication; arrow indicates direction of (+) strand synthesis
   3816..4145    +  promoter       SV40 promoter: SV40 enhancer and early promoter
   4212..5003    +  CDS            neo: KKA2_KLEPN - Also known as kan, nptII. Experimental evidence at protein level: Swiss-Prot protein existence level 1. Resistance to kanamycin, neomycin, paromomycin, ribostamycin, butirosin and gentamicin B. From Klebsiella pneumoniae.
   5027..5185    +  CDS            ble (fragment): BLE_KLEPN - Experimental evidence at protein level: Swiss-Prot protein existence level 1. Binding protein with a strong affinity to the bleomycin family of antibiotics. Binds to CL990; an antimitotic-antibiotic compound. From Klebsiella pneumoniae.
   5180..5301    +  polyA_signal   SV40 poly(A) signal: SV40 polyadenylation signal
   5374..5390    -  protein_bind   lac operator: The lac repressor binds to the lac operator to inhibit transcription in E. coli. This inhibition can be relieved by adding lactose or isopropyl-β-D-thiogalactopyranoside (IPTG). lac repressor encoded by lacI
   5398..5428    -  promoter       lac promoter: promoter for the E. coli lac operon
   5443..5464    -  protein_bind   CAP binding site: CAP binding activates transcription in the presence of cAMP. E. coli catabolite activator protein
   5477..5569    -  CDS            lacI (fragment): lac repressor; lacI; The lac repressor binds to the lac operator to inhibit transcription in E. coli. This inhibition can be relieved by adding lactose or isopropyl-β-D-thiogalactopyranoside (IPTG).
   5752..6340    -  rep_origin     ori: high-copy-number ColE1/pMB1/pBR322/pUC origin of replication
   6511..7371    -  CDS            AmpR: β-lactamase; bla; confers resistance to ampicillin, carbenicillin, and related antibiotics
   7372..7476    -  promoter       AmpR promoter: bla
>Addgene plasmid #227017 | eIscB-D | addgene full sequence | sequence record 453985 | Addgene NGS Result
GACGGATCGGGAGATCTCCCGATCCCCTATGGTGCACTCTCAGTACAATCTGCTCTGATGCCGCATAGTT
AAGCCAGTATCTGCTCCCTGCTTGTGTGTTGGAGGTCGCTGAGTAGTGCGCGAGCAAAATTTAAGCTACA
ACAAGGCAAGGCTTGACCGACAATTGCATGAAGAATCTGCTTAGGGTTAGGCGTTTTGCGCTGCTTCGCG
ATGTACGGGCCAGATATACGCGTTGACATTGATTATTGACTAGTTATTAATAGTAATCAATTACGGGGTC
ATTAGTTCATAGCCCATATATGGAGTTCCGCGTTACATAACTTACGGTAAATGGCCCGCCTGGCTGACCG
CCCAACGACCCCCGCCCATTGACGTCAATAATGACGTATGTTCCCATAGTAACGCCAATAGGGACTTTCC
ATTGACGTCAATGGGTGGAGTATTTACGGTAAACTGCCCACTTGGCAGTACATCAAGTGTATCATATGCC
AAGTACGCCCCCTATTGACGTCAATGACGGTAAATGGCCCGCCTGGCATTATGCCCAGTACATGACCTTA
TGGGACTTTCCTACTTGGCAGTACATCTACGTATTAGTCATCGCTATTACCATGGTGATGCGGTTTTGGC
AGTACATCAATGGGCGTGGATAGCGGTTTGACTCACGGGGATTTCCAAGTCTCCACCCCATTGACGTCAA
TGGGAGTTTGTTTTGGCACCAAAATCAACGGGACTTTCCAAAATGTCGTAACAACTCCGCCCCATTGACG
CAAATGGGCGGTAGGCGTGTACGGTGGGAGGTCTATATAAGCAGAGCTCTCTGGCTAACTAGAGAACCCA
CTGCTTACTGGCTTATCGAAATTAATACGACTCACTATAGGGAGACCCAAGCTGGCTAGCGTTTAAACTT
AAGCTTGCCACCATGGGATCTCCAAAAAAGAAACGGAAGGTGGGATCTATGAGCGACAAACCGAAACGGC
CGCTTTCTGCTTACATGCTCTGGCTGAACTCAGCACGAGAGAGCATCAAGAGAGAAAATCCCGGCATTAA
AGTCACTGAGGTGGCTAAACGCGGTGGCGAACTTTGGAGGGCAATGAAAGATAAGTCCGAGTGGGAGGCC
AAGGCAGCGAAAGCGAAGGATGACTATGACCGCGCCGTAAAAGAGTTTGAGGCAAATGGGGGTAGCAGCG
CGGCAAATGGAGGCGGCGCGAAGAAAAGGGCAAAGCCTGCTAAGAAAGTTGCTAAGAAGTCTAAAAAAGA
AGAATCAGATGAGGATGATGACGACGAGTCTGAGTCCGGAGGATCTAGCGGAGGCTCCTCTGGCTCTGAG
ACACCTGGCACAAGCGAGAGCGCAACACCTGAAAGCAGCGGGGGCAGCAGCGGGGGGTCAATGGCCGTGG
TCTACGTGATCTCTAAGTCCGGCAAACCACTGATGCCCACCACCAGATGCGGCCACGTGCGGATCTTGCT
CAAGGAAGGCAAGGCTAGAGTGGTGGAAAGAAAGCCCTTCACCATCCAGCTGACCTACGAGTCTGCCGAG
GAAACCCAGCCTCTGGTGCTGGGCATTGACCCTGGCAGAACCAATATCGGTATGAGCGTGGTGACCGAGA
GCGGAGAGAGCGTGTTCAACGCCCAAATCAGAACAAGAAACAAGGACGTGCCTAAGCTGATGAAGAGAAG
AAAGCAGTATAGGATGGCCCACAGAAGGCTGAAGCGGCGGTGCAAAAGACGGCGGAGAGCCAAGGCTGCC
GGCACCGCCTTCGAGGAGGGCGAAAAGCAAAGACTGCTGCCTGGCTGCTTCAAGCCTATTACATGCAAGA
GCATCCGGAACAAGGAAGCCAGATTCAACAACCGCAAGCGGCCTAGAGGATGGCTGACACCTACCGCCAA
TCACCTGCTGGTCACCCACCTGAACGTGGTTAAGAAGGTGCAGAAGATCCTGCCCGTGGCCAAGGTGGTG
CTGGAGCTGAATCGGTTCAGCTTTATGGCCATGAACAACCCCAAGGTTCAGAGATGGCAGTACCAGCGGG
GCCCTCTGTACGGCAAAGGCAGCGTGGAAGAGGCCGTGTCCATGCAGCAGGATGGACACTGCCTGTTTTG
TAAACACGGCATCGACCACTACCACCACGTGGTCCCCAGAAGAAAGAACGGCAGCGAGACACTGGAAAAC
AGAGTGGGCCTTTGTGAAGAACACCATAGACTGGTGCACACAGATAAGGAGTGGGAGGCCAACCTGGCCA
GCAAGAAGTCTGGAATGAACAAGAAATACCACGCCCTGTCTGTGCTGAACCAGATCATCCCCTACCTGGC
TGATCAGCTGGCCGATATGTTCCCCGGAAATTTCTGCGTGACAAGCGGCCAAGACACCTATCTGTTTCGG
GAAGAGCATGGCATCCCTAAGGACCACTACCTGGACGCCTACTGCATCGCCTGCAGCGCACTGACCGACG
CCAAGAAGGTGAGCAGCCCTAAGGGCAGACCATACATGGTGCACCAGTTCAGAAGGCATGATAGACAGGC
CTGTCACAAGGCCAATCTGAACCGGAGCTACTACATGGGCGGCAAGCTCGTTGCCACCAACCGGCACAAA
GCTATGGACCAGAAAACTGACAGCCTGGAAGAGTACAGAGCCGCTCACAGCGCCGCTGACGTGTCTAAAC
TGACCGTGAAGCACCCTTCTGCTCAGTACAAGGATATGAGCAGAATCATGCCTGGCAGCATCCTGGTGAG
CGGCGAGGGCAAACTGTTCACACTGAGCAGATCTGAGGGAAGAAACAAAGGCCAGGTGAACTACTTCGTG
TCCACCGAGGGCATCAAGTACTGGGCCAGAAAGTGCCAGTATCTGCGGAACAACGGCGGACTGCAGATCT
ACGTGGGATCCCCTAAGAAAAAACGAAAAGTTGGATCCAAAAGGCCGGCGGCCACGAAAAAGGCCGGCCA
GGCAAAAAAGAAAAAGGGATCTTACCCATACGATGTTCCAGATTACGCTTGAGGTACCGAGCTCGGATCC
ACTAGTCCAGTGTGGTGGAATTCTGCAGATATCCAGCACAGTGGCGGCCGCTCGAGTCTAGAGGGCCCGT
TTAAACCCGCTGATCAGCCTCGACTGTGCCTTCTAGTTGCCAGCCATCTGTTGTTTGCCCCTCCCCCGTG
CCTTCCTTGACCCTGGAAGGTGCCACTCCCACTGTCCTTTCCTAATAAAATGAGGAAATTGCATCGCATT
GTCTGAGTAGGTGTCATTCTATTCTGGGGGGTGGGGTGGGGCAGGACAGCAAGGGGGAGGATTGGGAAGA
CAATAGCAGGCATGCTGGGGATGCGGTGGGCTCTATGGCTTCTGAGGCGGAAAGAACCAGCTGGGGCTCT
AGGGGGTATCCCC
[124 nt withheld, positions 3374-3497]
C
[91 nt withheld, positions 3499-3589]
A
[49 nt withheld, positions 3591-3639]
CCTTTGACGTTGGAGTCCACGTTCTTT
[37 nt withheld, positions 3667-3703]
ACCCTATCTCGGTCTATTCTTTTGATTTATAAGGGATTTTGCCGATTTCGGCCTATTGGTTAAAAAATGA
GCTGATTTAACAAAAATTTAACGCGAATTAATTCTGTGGAATGTGTGTCAGTTAGGGTGTGGAAAGTCCC
CAGGCTCCCCAGCAGGCAGAAGTATGCAAAGCATGCATCTCAATTAGTCAGCAACCAGGTGTGGAAAGTC
CCCAGGCTCCCCAGCAGGCAGAAGTATGCAAAGCATGCATCTCAATTAGTCAGCAACCATAGTCCCGCCC
CTAACTCCGCCCATCCCGCCCCTAACTCCGCCCAGTTCCGCCCATTCTCCGCCCCATGGCTGACTAATTT
TTTTTATTTATGCAGAGGCCGAGGCCGCCTCTGCCTCTGAGCTATTCCAGAAGTAGTGAGGAGGCTTTTT
TGGAGGCCTAGGCTTTTGCAAAAAGCTCCCGGGAGCTTGTATATCCATTTTCGGATCTGATCAAGAGACA
GGATGAGGATCGTTTCGCATGATTGAACAAGATGGATTGCACGCAGGTTCTCCGGCCGCTTGGGTGGAGA
GGCTATTCGGCTATGACTGGGCACAACAGACAATCGGCTGCTCTGATGCCGCCGTGTTCCGGCTGTCAGC
GCAGGGGCGCCCGGTTCTTTTTGTCAAGACCGACCTGTCCGGTGCCCTGAATGAACTGCAGGACGAGGCA
GCGCGGCTATCGTGGCTGGCCACGACGGGCGTTCCTTGCGCAGCTGTGCTCGACGTTGTCACTGAAGCGG
GAAGGGACTGGCTGCTATTGGGCGAAGTGCCGGGGCAGGATCTCCTGTCATCTCACCTTGCTCCTGCCGA
GAAAGTATCCATCATGGCTGATGCAATGCGGCGGCTGCATACGCTTGATCCGGCTACCTGCCCATTCGAC
CACCAAGCGAAACATCGCATCGAGCGAGCACGTACTCGGATGGAAGCCGGTCTTGTCGATCAGGATGATC
TGGACGAAGAGCATCAGGGGCTCGCGCCAGCCGAACTGTTCGCCAGGCTCAAGGCGCGCATGCCCGACGG
CGAGGATCTCGTCGTGACCCATGGCGATGCCTGCTTGCCGAATATCATGGTGGAAAATGGCCGCTTTTCT
GGATTCATCGACTGTGGCCGGCTGGGTGTGGCGGACCGCTATCAGGACATAGCGTTGGCTACCCGTGATA
TTGCTGAAGAGCTTGGCGGCGAATGGGCTGACCGCTTCCTCGTGCTTTACGGTATCGCCGCTCCCGATTC
GCAGCGCATCGCCTTCTATCGCCTTCTTGACGAGTTCTTCTGAGCGGGACTCTGGGGTTCGAAATGACCG
ACCAAGCGACGCCCAACCTGCCATCACGAGATTTCGATTCCACCGCCGCCTTCTATGAAAGGTTGGGCTT
CGGAATCGTTTTCCGGGACGCCGGCTGGATGATCCTCCAGCGCGGGGATCTCATGCTGGAGTTCTTCGCC
CACCCCAACTTGTTTATTGCAGCTTATAATGGTTACAAATAAAGCAATAGCATCACAAATTTCACAAATA
AAGCATTTTTTTCACTGCATTCTAGTTGTGGTTTGTCCAAACTCATCAATGTATCTTATCATGTCTGTAT
ACCGTCGACCTCTAGCTAGAGCTTGGCGTAATCATGGTCATAGCTGTTTCCTGTGTGAAATTGTTATCCG
CTCACAATTCCACACAACATACGAGCCGGAAGCATAAAGTGTAAAGCCTGGGGTGCCTAATGAGTGAGCT
AACTCACATTAATTGCGTTGCGCTCACTGCCCGCTTTCCAGTCGGGAAACCTGTCGTGCCAGCTGCATTA
ATGAATCGGCCAACGCGCGGGGAGAGGCGGTTTGCGTATTGGGCGCTCTTCCGCTTCCTCGCTCACTGAC
TCGCTGCGCTCGGTCGTTCGGCTGCGGCGAGCGGTATCAGCTCACTCAAAGGCGGTAATACGGTTATCCA
CAGAATCAGGGGATAACGCAGGAAAGAACATGTGAGCAAAAGGCCAGCAAAAGGCCAGGAACCGTAAAAA
GGCCGCGTTGCTGGCGTTTTTCCATAGGCTCCGCCCCCCTGACGAGCATCACAAAAATCGACGCTCAAGT
CAGAGGTGGCGAAACCCGACAGGACTATAAAGATACCAGGCGTTTCCCCCTGGAAGCTCCCTCGTGCGCT
CTCCTGTTCCGACCCTGCCGCTTACCGGATACCTGTCCGCCTTTCTCCCTTCGGGAAGCGTGGCGCTTTC
TCATAGCTCACGCTGTAGGTATCTCAGTTCGGTGTAGGTCGTTCGCTCCAAGCTGGGCTGTGTGCACGAA
CCCCCCGTTCAGCCCGACCGCTGCGCCTTATCCGGTAACTATCGTCTTGAGTCCAACCCGGTAAGACACG
ACTTATCGCCACTGGCAGCAGCCACTGGTAACAGGATTAGCAGAGCGAGGTATGTAGGCGGTGCTACAGA
GTTCTTGAAGTGGTGGCCTAACTACGGCTACACTAGAAGAACAGTATTTGGTATCTGCGCTCTGCTGAAG
CCAGTTACCTTCGGAAAAAGAGTTGGTAGCTCTTGATCCGGCAAACAAACCACCGCTGGTAGCGGTGGTT
TTTTTGTTTGCAAGCAGCAGATTACGCGCAGAAAAAAAGGATCTCAAGAAGATCCTTTGATCTTTTCTAC
GGGGTCTGACGCTCAGTGGAACGAAAACTCACGTTAAGGGATTTTGGTCATGAGATTATCAAAAAGGATC
TTCACCTAGATCCTTTTAAATTAAAAATGAAGTTTTAAATCAATCTAAAGTATATATGAGTAAACTTGGT
CTGACAGTTACCAATGCTTAATCAGTGAGGCACCTATCTCAGCGATCTGTCTATTTCGTTCATCCATAGT
TGCCTGACTCCCCGTCGTGTAGATAACTACGATACGGGAGGGCTTACCATCTGGCCCCAGTGCTGCAATG
ATACCGCGAGACCCACGCTCACCGGCTCCAGATTTATCAGCAATAAACCAGCCAGCCGGAAGGGCCGAGC
GCAGAAGTGGTCCTGCAACTTTATCCGCCTCCATCCAGTCTATTAATTGTTGCCGGGAAGCTAGAGTAAG
TAGTTCGCCAGTTAATAGTTTGCGCAACGTTGTTGCCATTGCTACAGGCATCGTGGTGTCACGCTCGTCG
TTTGGTATGGCTTCATTCAGCTCCGGTTCCCAACGATCAAGGCGAGTTACATGATCCCCCATGTTGTGCA
AAAAAGCGGTTAGCTCCTTCGGTCCTCCGATCGTTGTCAGAAGTAAGTTGGCCGCAGTGTTATCACTCAT
GGTTATGGCAGCACTGCATAATTCTCTTACTGTCATGCCATCCGTAAGATGCTTTTCTGTGACTGGTGAG
TACTCAACCAAGTCATTCTGAGAATAGTGTATGCGGCGACCGAGTTGCTCTTGCCCGGCGTCAATACGGG
ATAATACCGCGCCACATAGCAGAACTTTAAAAGTGCTCATCATTGGAAAACGTTCTTCGGGGCGAAAACT
CTCAAGGATCTTACCGCTGTTGAGATCCAGTTCGATGTAACCCACTCGTGCACCCAACTGATCTTCAGCA
TCTTTTACTTTCACCAGCGTTTCTGGGTGAGCAAAAACAGGAAGGCAAAATGCCGCAAAAAAGGGAATAA
GGGCGACACGGAAATGTTGAATACTCATACTCTTCCTTTTTCAATATTATTGAAGCATTTATCAGGGTTA
TTGTCTCATGAGCGGATACATATTTGAATGTATTTAGAAAAATAAACAAATAGGGGTTCCGCGCACATTT
CCCCGAAAAGTGCCACCTGACGTC
